Addgene plasmid #91002: pMOD_A0201
Purpose: Module A, Promoter: 35S, Gene: AtCas9_D10A nickase, Terminator: HSP
Depositing lab: Daniel Voytas. Depositing organization: University of Minnesota. Publication: A multi-purpose toolkit to enable advanced genome engineering in plants. Cermak T, Curtin SJ, Gil-Humanes J, Cegan R, Kono TJY, Konecna E, Belanto JJ, Starker CG, Mathre JW, Greenstein RL, Voytas DF. Plant Cell. 2017 May 18. pii: tpc.00922.2016. doi: 10.1105/tpc.16.00922. PubMed 28522548.
Backbone
  Vector backbone: pMOD_A1001
  Vector type: CRISPR
Growth in bacteria
  Bacterial resistance: Ampicillin, 100 μg/mL
  Growth temperature: 37°C
  Growth strain: DH5alpha
  Copy number: High Copy
Gene/Insert
  Gene/Insert name: AtCas9_D10A nickase
  Species: Synthetic
  Mutation: D10A
  Promoter: 35S
  Cloning method: Gibson Cloning
  Sequencing primers: 5′ unknown
Terms and licenses: Academic/Nonprofit Terms; Industry Terms: Not Available to Industry
How to cite: pMOD_A0201 was a gift from Daniel Voytas (Addgene plasmid # 91002 ; http://n2t.net/addgene:91002 ; RRID:Addgene_91002)
