[The description below was written by a language model from this plasmid's Addgene catalogue record and pLannotate feature annotations shown in this document.]
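Description:
pMOD_A0201 is a 7.3 kb "Module A" plasmid from a modular plant genome engineering toolkit, built on the pMOD_A1001 backbone and catalogued as a CRISPR vector. It is propagated in E. coli as a high-copy plasmid through a ColE1/pUC-type origin of replication and is selected with ampicillin, using a β-lactamase gene driven by its own bla promoter. No plant selectable marker, T-DNA borders or other delivery elements are annotated. This fits its role as a module contributing one expression cassette rather than serving as a finished transformation vector, although the record does not describe the assembly scheme or the destination vectors.

The payload is a single plant expression unit. The cauliflower mosaic virus 35S promoter, a strong constitutive promoter widely used in plants, drives AtCas9_D10A, a synthetic coding sequence for Streptococcus pyogenes Cas9. The "At" prefix suggests Arabidopsis codon optimisation, but the record does not say so explicitly. Transcription ends at the terminator from the Arabidopsis heat shock protein 18.2 gene, which is known for efficient termination. The D10A substitution inactivates the RuvC nuclease domain, so the enzyme cuts only one DNA strand and acts as a nickase rather than making double-strand breaks.

No guide RNA cassette is annotated, so guides would have to be supplied from other components. Nickases of this kind are typically used with paired guides to make offset nicks with fewer off-target cuts, or to promote homology-directed repair. The insert was introduced by Gibson cloning. Nuclear localisation signals or epitope tags may be present, but none are listed in the feature table.
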