Features (pLannotate 1.2.2; 6 found; start..end, strand, type, name):
     80..668     +  rep_origin     ori: high-copy-number ColE1/pMB1/pBR322/pUC origin of replication
   1366..1707    +  promoter       CaMV 35S promoter: strong constitutive promoter from cauliflower mosaic virus
   1745..5848    +  CDS            cas9: CAS9_STRP1 - Also known as csn1 From Streptococcus pyogenes serotype M1.
   5894..6142    +  terminator     HSP terminator: efficient transcription terminator from the Arabidopsis thaliana heat shock protein 18.2 gene (Nagaya et al., 2010)
   6223..6323    +  promoter       AmpR promoter: bla
   6324..7184    +  CDS            AmpR: β-lactamase; bla; confers resistance to ampicillin, carbenicillin, and related antibiotics
>Addgene plasmid #91002 | pMOD_A0201 | addgene full sequence | sequence record 181757 | Addgene NGS Result
GCCTTGACGGCAAAATCCCTTAACGTGAGTTTTCGTTCCACTGAGCGTCAGACCCCGTAGAAAAGATCAA
AGGATCTTCTTGAGATCCTTTTTTTCTGCGCGTAATCTGCTGCTTGCAAACAAAAAAACCACCGCTACCA
GCGGTGGTTTGTTTGCCGGATCAAGAGCTACTAACTCTTTTTCCGAAGGTAACTGGCTTCAGCAGAGCGC
AGATACCAAATACTGTTCTTCTAGTGTAGCCGTAGTTAGGCCACCACTTCAAGAACTCTGTAGCACCGCC
TACATACCTCGCTCTGCTAATCCTGTTACCAGTGGCTGCTGCCAGTGGCGATAAGTCGTGTCTTACCGGG
TTGGACTCAAGACGATAGTTACCGGATAAGGCGCAGCGGTCGGGCTGAACGGGGGGTTCGTGCTCACAGC
CCAGCTTGGAGCGAACGACCTACACCGAACTGAGATACCTACAGCGTGAGCTATGAGAAAGCGCCACGCT
TCCCGAAGGGAGAAAGGCGGACAGGTATCCGGTAAGCGGCAGGGTCGGAACAGGAGAGCGCACGAGGGAG
CTTCCAGGGGGAAACGCCTGGTATCTTTATAGTCCTGTCGGGTTTCGCCACCTCTGACTTGAGCGTCGAT
TTTTGTGATGCTCGTCAGGGGGGCGGAGCCTATGGAAAAACGCCAGCAACGCGGCCTTTTTACGGTTCCT
GGCCTTTTGCTGGCCTTTTGCTCACATGTTCTTTCCTGCGTTATCCCCTGATTCTGTGGATAACCGTATT
ACCGCCTTTGAGTGAGCTGATACCGCTCGCCGCAGCCGAACGACCGAGCGCAGCGAGTCAGTGAGCGAGG
AAGCGGAAGAGCGCCCACCTGCTCATGATCGGCGCGCCAGATTTGCCTTTTCAATTTCAGAAAGAATGCT
AACCCACAGATGGTTAGAGAGGCTTACGCAGCAGGTATCATCAAGACGATCTACCCGAGCAATAATCTCC
AGGAAATCAAATACCTTCCCAAGAAGGTTAAAGATGCAGTCAAAAGATTCAGGACTAACTGCATCAAGAA
CACAGAGAAAGATATATTTCTCAAGATCAGAAGTACTATTCCAGTATGGACGATTCAAGGCTTGCTTCAC
AAACCAAGGCAAGTAATAGAGATTGGAGTCTCTAAAAAGGTAGTTCCCACTGAATCAAAGGCCATGGAGT
CAAAGATTCAAATAGAGGACCTAACAGAACTCGCCGTAAAGACTGGCGAACAGTTCATACAGAGTCTCTT
ACGACTCAATGACAAGAAGAAAATCTTCGTCAACATGGTGGAGCACGACACACTTGTCTACTCCAAAAAT
ATCAAAGATACAGTCTCAGAAGACCAAAGGGCAATTGAGACTTTTCAACAAAGGGTAATATCCGGAAACC
TCCTCGGATTCCATTGCCCAGCTATCTGTCACTTTATTGTGAAGATAGTGGAAAAGGAAGGTGGCTCCTA
CAAATGCCATCATTGCGATAAAGGAAAGGCCATCGTTGAAGATGCCTCTGCCGACAGTGGTCCCAAAGAT
GGACCCCCACCCACGAGGAGCATCGTGGAAAAAGAAGACGTTCCAACCACGTCTTCAAAGCAAGTGGATT
GATGTGATATCTCCACTGACGTAAGGGATGACGCACAATCCCACTATCCTTCGCAAGACCCTTCCTCTAT
ATAAGGAAGTTCATTTCATTTGGAGAGAACACGGGGGACTCCTGCAGGTAGATCGCTCGTCGACATGGAT
AAGAAGTACTCTATCGGACTCGCTATCGGAACTAACTCTGTGGGATGGGCTGTGATCACCGATGAGTACA
AGGTGCCATCTAAGAAGTTCAAGGTTCTCGGAAACACCGATAGGCACTCTATCAAGAAAAACCTTATCGG
TGCTCTCCTCTTCGATTCTGGTGAAACTGCTGAGGCTACCAGACTCAAGAGAACCGCTAGAAGAAGGTAC
ACCAGAAGAAAGAACAGGATCTGCTACCTCCAAGAGATCTTCTCTAACGAGATGGCTAAAGTGGATGATT
CATTCTTCCACAGGCTCGAAGAGTCATTCCTCGTGGAAGAAGATAAGAAGCACGAGAGGCACCCTATCTT
CGGAAACATCGTTGATGAGGTGGCATACCACGAGAAGTACCCTACTATCTACCACCTCAGAAAGAAGCTC
GTTGATTCTACTGATAAGGCTGATCTCAGGCTCATCTACCTCGCTCTCGCTCACATGATCAAGTTCAGAG
GACACTTCCTCATCGAGGGTGATCTCAACCCTGATAACTCTGATGTGGATAAGTTGTTCATCCAGCTCGT
GCAGACCTACAACCAGCTTTTCGAAGAGAACCCTATCAACGCTTCAGGTGTGGATGCTAAGGCTATCCTC
TCTGCTAGGCTCTCTAAGTCAAGAAGGCTTGAGAACCTCATTGCTCAGCTCCCTGGTGAGAAGAAGAACG
GACTTTTCGGAAACTTGATCGCTCTCTCTCTCGGACTCACCCCTAACTTCAAGTCTAACTTCGATCTCGC
TGAGGATGCAAAGCTCCAGCTCTCAAAGGATACCTACGATGATGATCTCGATAACCTCCTCGCTCAGATC
GGAGATCAGTACGCTGATTTGTTCCTCGCTGCTAAGAACCTCTCTGATGCTATCCTCCTCAGTGATATCC
TCAGAGTGAACACCGAGATCACCAAGGCTCCACTCTCAGCTTCTATGATCAAGAGATACGATGAGCACCA
CCAGGATCTCACACTTCTCAAGGCTCTTGTTAGACAGCAGCTCCCAGAGAAGTACAAAGAGATTTTCTTC
GATCAGTCTAAGAACGGATACGCTGGTTACATCGATGGTGGTGCATCTCAAGAAGAGTTCTACAAGTTCA
TCAAGCCTATCCTCGAGAAGATGGATGGAACCGAGGAACTCCTCGTGAAGCTCAATAGAGAGGATCTTCT
CAGAAAGCAGAGGACCTTCGATAACGGATCTATCCCTCATCAGATCCACCTCGGAGAGTTGCACGCTATC
CTTAGAAGGCAAGAGGATTTCTACCCATTCCTCAAGGATAACAGGGAAAAGATTGAGAAGATTCTCACCT
TCAGAATCCCTTACTACGTGGGACCTCTCGCTAGAGGAAACTCAAGATTCGCTTGGATGACCAGAAAGTC
TGAGGAAACCATCACCCCTTGGAACTTCGAAGAGGTGGTGGATAAGGGTGCTAGTGCTCAGTCTTTCATC
GAGAGGATGACCAACTTCGATAAGAACCTTCCAAACGAGAAGGTGCTCCCTAAGCACTCTTTGCTCTACG
AGTACTTCACCGTGTACAACGAGTTGACCAAGGTTAAGTACGTGACCGAGGGAATGAGGAAGCCTGCTTT
TTTGTCAGGTGAGCAAAAGAAGGCTATCGTTGATCTCTTGTTCAAGACCAACAGAAAGGTGACCGTGAAG
CAGCTCAAAGAGGATTACTTCAAGAAAATCGAGTGCTTCGATTCAGTTGAGATTTCTGGTGTTGAGGATA
GGTTCAACGCATCTCTCGGAACCTACCACGATCTCCTCAAGATCATTAAGGATAAGGATTTCTTGGATAA
CGAGGAAAACGAGGATATCTTGGAGGATATCGTTCTTACCCTCACCCTCTTTGAAGATAGAGAGATGATT
GAAGAAAGGCTCAAGACCTACGCTCATCTCTTCGATGATAAGGTGATGAAGCAGTTGAAGAGAAGAAGAT
ACACTGGTTGGGGAAGGCTCTCAAGAAAGCTCATTAACGGAATCAGGGATAAGCAGTCTGGAAAGACAAT
CCTTGATTTCCTCAAGTCTGATGGATTCGCTAACAGAAACTTCATGCAGCTCATCCACGATGATTCTCTC
ACCTTTAAAGAGGATATCCAGAAGGCTCAGGTTTCAGGACAGGGTGATAGTCTCCATGAGCATATCGCTA
ACCTCGCTGGATCTCCTGCAATCAAGAAGGGAATCCTCCAGACTGTGAAGGTTGTGGATGAGTTGGTGAA
GGTGATGGGAAGGCATAAGCCTGAGAACATCGTGATCGAAATGGCTAGAGAGAACCAGACCACTCAGAAG
GGACAGAAGAACTCTAGGGAAAGGATGAAGAGGATCGAGGAAGGTATCAAAGAGCTTGGATCTCAGATCC
TCAAAGAGCACCCTGTTGAGAACACTCAGCTCCAGAATGAGAAGCTCTACCTCTACTACCTCCAGAACGG
AAGGGATATGTATGTGGATCAAGAGTTGGATATCAACAGGCTCTCTGATTACGATGTTGATCATATCGTG
CCACAGTCATTCTTGAAGGATGATTCTATCGATAACAAGGTGCTCACCAGGTCTGATAAGAACAGGGGTA
AGAGTGATAACGTGCCAAGTGAAGAGGTTGTGAAGAAAATGAAGAACTATTGGAGGCAGCTCCTCAACGC
TAAGCTCATCACTCAGAGAAAGTTCGATAACTTGACTAAGGCTGAGAGGGGAGGACTCTCTGAATTGGAT
AAGGCAGGATTCATCAAGAGGCAGCTTGTGGAAACCAGGCAGATCACTAAGCACGTTGCACAGATCCTCG
ATTCTAGGATGAACACCAAGTACGATGAGAACGATAAGTTGATCAGGGAAGTGAAGGTTATCACCCTCAA
GTCAAAGCTCGTGTCTGATTTCAGAAAGGATTTCCAATTCTACAAGGTGAGGGAAATCAACAACTACCAC
CACGCTCACGATGCTTACCTTAACGCTGTTGTTGGAACCGCTCTCATCAAGAAGTATCCTAAGCTCGAGT
CAGAGTTCGTGTACGGTGATTACAAGGTGTACGATGTGAGGAAGATGATCGCTAAGTCTGAGCAAGAGAT
CGGAAAGGCTACCGCTAAGTATTTCTTCTACTCTAACATCATGAATTTCTTCAAGACCGAGATTACCCTC
GCTAACGGTGAGATCAGAAAGAGGCCACTCATCGAGACAAACGGTGAAACAGGTGAGATCGTGTGGGATA
AGGGAAGGGATTTCGCTACCGTTAGAAAGGTGCTCTCTATGCCACAGGTGAACATCGTTAAGAAAACCGA
GGTGCAGACCGGTGGATTCTCTAAAGAGTCTATCCTCCCTAAGAGGAACTCTGATAAGCTCATTGCTAGG
AAGAAGGATTGGGACCCTAAGAAATACGGTGGTTTCGATTCTCCTACCGTGGCTTACTCTGTTCTCGTTG
TGGCTAAGGTTGAGAAGGGAAAGAGTAAGAAGCTCAAGTCTGTTAAGGAACTTCTCGGAATCACTATCAT
GGAAAGGTCATCTTTCGAGAAGAACCCAATCGATTTCCTCGAGGCTAAGGGATACAAAGAGGTTAAGAAG
GATCTCATCATCAAGCTCCCAAAGTACTCACTCTTCGAACTCGAGAACGGTAGAAAGAGGATGCTCGCTT
CTGCTGGTGAGCTTCAAAAGGGAAACGAGCTTGCTCTCCCATCTAAGTACGTTAACTTTCTTTACCTCGC
TTCTCACTACGAGAAGTTGAAGGGATCTCCAGAAGATAACGAGCAGAAGCAACTTTTCGTTGAGCAGCAC
AAGCACTACTTGGATGAGATCATCGAGCAGATCTCTGAGTTCTCTAAAAGGGTGATCCTCGCTGATGCAA
ACCTCGATAAGGTGTTGTCTGCTTACAACAAGCACAGAGATAAGCCTATCAGGGAACAGGCAGAGAACAT
CATCCATCTCTTCACCCTTACCAACCTCGGTGCTCCTGCTGCTTTCAAGTACTTCGATACAACCATCGAT
AGGAAGAGATACACCTCTACCAAAGAAGTGCTCGATGCTACCCTCATCCATCAGTCTATCACTGGACTCT
ACGAGACTAGGATCGATCTCTCACAGCTCGGTGGTGATTCAAGGGCTGATCCTAAGAAGAAGAGGAAGGT
TTGACGTCGACGATATGAAGATGAAGATGAAATATTTGGTGTGTCAAATAAAAAGCTTGTGTGCTTAAGT
TTGTGTTTTTTTCTTGGCTTGTTGTGTTATGAATTTGTGGCTTTTTCTAATATTAAATGAATGTAAGATC
ACATTATAATGAATAAACAAATGTTTCTATAATCCATTGTGAATGTTTTGTTGGATCTCTTCTGCAGCAT
ATAACTACTGTATGTGCTATGGTATGGACTATGGAATATGATTAAAGATAAGCCAGAGCTCTGGTGACGG
ACGTGGGCAGGTGTGATGAAAAGCCTTAGGGTCAGGTGGCACTTTTCGGGGAAATGTGCGATGAACCCCT
ATTTGTTTATTTTTCTAAATACATTCAAATATGTATCCGCTAATGAGACAATAACCCTGATAAATGCTTC
AATTATATTGAAAAAGGAAGAGTATGAGTATCCAACATTTCCGTGTCGCCCTTATTCCCTTTTTTGCGGC
CTTCTGCCTTCCTGTTTTTGCTCACCCAGAAACGCTGGTGAAAGTAAAAGATGCTGAAGATCAGTTGGGT
GCCCGAGTGGGTTACATTGAACTGGATCTCAACAGCGGCAAAATCTTAGAGAGTTTTCGCCCCGAAGAAC
GCTTCCCAATGATGAGCACTTTCAAAGTTCTGCTATGTGGCGCGGTGTTATCCCGTATTGATGCTGGGCA
AGAGCAACTCGGTCGCCGCATACACTATTCTCAGAATGACTTGGTTGAGTATTCACCAGTCACAGAAAAG
CATCTTACGGATGGCATGACAGTAAGAGAATTATGTAGTGCTGCCATAACCATGAGTGATAACACTGCGG
CCAACTTACTTCTGACAACGATTGGAGGACCGAAGGAGCTAACCGCTTTTTTGCACAACATGGGGGATCA
TGTAACTCGCCTTGATCGTTGGGAACCGGAGCTGAATGAAGCCATACCAAACGACGAGCGTGACACCACG
ATGCCTGTAGCAATGGCAACAACTCTCCGCAAACTATTAACTGGCGAACTACTTACTCTTGCTTCACGCC
AGCAACTCATTGACTGGATGGAGGCGGACAAAGTTGCAGGACCACTTCTGCGCTCGGCACTTCCGGCTGG
CTGGTTTATTGCTGATAAATCTGGAGCCGGTGAGCGTGGGTCTCGCGGTATCATTGCAGCACTGGGGCCA
GATGGTAAGCCCTCCCGTATCGTAGTTATCTACACGACGGGGAGTCAGGCAACTATGGATGAACGAAATA
GACAGATCGCTGAGATAGGTGCCTCACTGATTAAGCATTGGTAACTGTCAGACGAAGGGAAATAAATAGT
AGCCCGCCTGATGTGCGGGCTTTTTTTTGGTGGTGGTTACCAGTGTCGCTTAGCTACCGTAGGTCCTCTT
AGGCGGTCCGATTAGCGACATAGTCATCAAT
